Addgene plasmid #85612: pAW014-2
Purpose: Multi-gRNA delivery vector containing ugtP-gRNA.P395T for Bacillus subtilis
Depositing lab: Perry Chou. Depositing organization: University of Waterloo. Publication: Development of a CRISPR-Cas9 toolkit for comprehensive engineering of Bacillus subtilis. Westbrook AW, Moo-Young M, Chou CP. Appl Environ Microbiol. 2016 Jun 3. pii: AEM.01159-16. 10.1128/AEM.01159-16 PubMed 27260361.
Backbone
  Vector backbone: modified pIEFBPR (ColE1)
  Backbone size w/o insert (bp): 8069
  Total vector size (bp): 8172
  Modifications to backbone: Please see corresponding manuscript for plasmid construction details.
  Vector type: Bacterial Expression
Growth in bacteria
  Bacterial resistance: Spectinomycin, 50 μg/mL
  Growth temperature: 37°C
  Growth strain: HI-Control 10G
  Growth instructions: Use 90 ug/mL Sp for both organisms
  Copy number: High Copy
Gene/Insert
  Gene/Insert name: ugtP-gRNA.P395T
  gRNA/shRNA sequence: aaggaaaaactgctggagat
Terms and licenses: Academic/Nonprofit Terms; Industry Terms: Not Available to Industry
How to cite: pAW014-2 was a gift from Perry Chou (Addgene plasmid # 85612 ; http://n2t.net/addgene:85612 ; RRID:Addgene_85612)
