[The description below was written by a language model from this plasmid's Addgene catalogue record and pLannotate feature annotations shown in this document.]
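Description:
pAW014-2 is a multi-gRNA delivery vector for CRISPR-Cas9 genome engineering of Bacillus subtilis, built on a modified pIEFBPR backbone. It is propagated in E. coli at high copy from a ColE1/pUC-type origin and selected with spectinomycin through the spc (aad9) adenylyltransferase gene, a marker that the record indicates is used in both organisms. No Bacillus replication origin is annotated. Instead, the payload is bracketed by fragments matching hom and thrC on one side and thrC and thrB on the other, an arrangement consistent with integration by double crossover at the thrC locus of the B. subtilis chromosome. An erm macrolide-resistance gene lies outside these arms, next to the ColE1 origin, where it could in principle distinguish single from double crossovers, although the record does not say so.

Between the arms sits the insert, ugtP-gRNA.P395T, a 20-nt spacer directed at ugtP and joined to the Streptococcus pyogenes Cas9 guide RNA scaffold. The promoter driving the guide is not annotated. Cas9 itself is absent and must be supplied separately. The cassette also carries the E. coli mazF toxin gene, the B. subtilis arabinose repressor araR and the spc marker. This suggests an arabinose-controlled counter-selection module for evicting the marker so that further gRNAs can be introduced, but the record defers construction details to the publication. A mazE antitoxin gene outside the arms presumably offsets leaky mazF expression during cloning in E. coli. Remnants of f1 ori, lacZα, the T7 promoter and lacI are backbone carry-over. The sequenced record (7,974 nt) is somewhat shorter than the catalogued total of 8,172 bp.
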