Features (pLannotate 1.2.2; 20 found; start..end, strand, type, name):
     48..130     +  promoter       AmpR promoter (fragment): bla
    130..261     -  rep_origin     f1 ori (fragment) (sequence partly withheld): f1 bacteriophage origin of replication; arrow indicates direction of (+) strand synthesis
    266..421     -  CDS            lacZα (fragment): LacZα fragment of β-galactosidase; lacZ fragment
    429..447     +  promoter       T7 promoter: promoter for bacteriophage T7 RNA polymerase
    456..476     -  misc_feature   MCS (fragment): pBluescript multiple cloning site
    493..732     +  CDS            hom (fragment): DHOM_BACSU - Also known as tdm. Experimental evidence at protein level: Swiss-Prot protein existence level 1. From Bacillus subtilis (strain 168).
    738..1235    +  CDS            thrC (fragment): THRC_MYCTU - Experimental evidence at protein level: Swiss-Prot protein existence level 1. Catalyzes the gamma-elimination of phosphate from L- phosphohomoserine and the beta-addition of water to produce L- threonine. From Mycobacterium tuberculosis (strain ATCC 25618 / H37Rv).
   1334..1409    +  misc_RNA       gRNA scaffold: guide RNA scaffold for the Streptococcus pyogenes CRISPR/Cas9 system
   1426..1758    -  CDS            mazF: MAZF_ECOLI - Also known as chpA, chpAK. Experimental evidence at protein level: Swiss-Prot protein existence level 1. The physiological role of this TA system is debated. Programmed cell death (PCD) occurs when cells are at high density and depends on the presence of MazE-MazF and a quorum sensing pentapeptide, the extracellular death factor (EDF) with sequence Asn-Asn-Trp-Asn-Asn (NNWNN), probably produced from the zwf gene product glucose-6- phosphate 1-dehydrogenase (PubMed:17962566, PubMed:18310334). Cell death governed by the MazE-MazF and DinJ-YafQ TA systems seems to play a role in biof
   1968..3053    +  CDS            araR: ARAR_BACSU - Also known as araC, yvbS. Experimental evidence at protein level: Swiss-Prot protein existence level 1. Transcriptional repressor of the arabinose utilization genes. Also regulates its own expression. Binds to two sequences within the promoters of the araABDLMNPQ-abfA operon and the araE gene, and to one sequence in the araR promoter. From Bacillus subtilis (strain 168).
   3351..4112    +  CDS            spc: S9AD_ENTFL - Also known as aad9 From Enterococcus faecalis (Streptococcus faecalis).
   4242..4355    +  CDS            amyE (fragment): AMY_BACSU - Also known as amyA. Experimental evidence at protein level: Swiss-Prot protein existence level 1. From Bacillus subtilis (strain 168).
   4374..4784    +  CDS            thrC (fragment): THRC_MYCTU - Experimental evidence at protein level: Swiss-Prot protein existence level 1. Catalyzes the gamma-elimination of phosphate from L- phosphohomoserine and the beta-addition of water to produce L- threonine. From Mycobacterium tuberculosis (strain ATCC 25618 / H37Rv).
   4835..4948    +  CDS            thrB (fragment): KHSE_LISMO - Experimental evidence at protein level: Swiss-Prot protein existence level 1. Catalyzes the ATP-dependent phosphorylation of L-homoserine to L-homoserine phosphate. From Listeria monocytogenes serovar 1/2a (strain ATCC BAA-679 / EGD-e).
   4980..5252    -  CDS            tasA (fragment): TASA_BACSU - Also known as cotN From Bacillus subtilis (strain 168).
   5509..5754    +  CDS            mazE: MAZE_ECOLI - Also known as chpAI, chpR. Experimental evidence at protein level: Swiss-Prot protein existence level 1. Might also serve to protect cells against bacteriophage; in the presence of MazE-MazF fewer P1 phage are produced than in a disrupted strain. For strain K38 most wild-type cells are killed but not by phage lysis; it was suggested that MazE-MazF causes P1 phage exclusion from the bacterial population. This phenomenon is strain dependent. From Escherichia coli (strain K12).
   5782..5803    -  protein_bind   CAP binding site: CAP binding activates transcription in the presence of cAMP. E. coli catabolite activator protein
   5816..5908    -  CDS            lacI (fragment): lac repressor; lacI; The lac repressor binds to the lac operator to inhibit transcription in E. coli. This inhibition can be relieved by adding lactose or isopropyl-β-D-thiogalactopyranoside (IPTG).
   6091..6679    -  rep_origin     ori: high-copy-number ColE1/pMB1/pBR322/pUC origin of replication
   6908..7642    -  CDS            erm: ERM_STREE - Experimental evidence at protein level: Swiss-Prot protein existence level 1. This protein produces a dimethylation of the adenine residue at position 2085 in 23S rRNA, resulting in reduced affinity between ribosomes and macrolide-lincosamide-streptogramin B antibiotics. From Streptococcus pneumoniae.
>Addgene plasmid #85612 | pAW014-2 | addgene full sequence | sequence record 169719 | Addgene NGS Result
TAATAATGGTTTCTTAGACGTCAGGTGGCACTTTTCGGGGAAATGTGCGCGGAACCCCTATTTGTTTATT
TTTCTAAATACATTCAAATATGTATCCGCTCATGAGACAATAACCCTGATAAATGCTTCAGCCGGCG
[124 nt withheld, positions 138-261]
CCCATTCGCCATTCAGGCTGCGCAACTGTTGGGAAGGGCGATCGGTGCGGGCCTCTTCGCTATTACGCCA
GCTGGCGAAAGGGGGATGTGCTGCAAGGCGATTAAGTTGGGTAACGCCAGGGTTTTCCCAGTCACGACGT
TGTAAAACGACGGCCAGTGAGCGCGCGTAATACGACTCACTATAGGGCGAATTGGGTACCGGGCCCCCCC
TCGAGTTAACCTGCAGGAAGTCATGTAAAAGATGAGGTTGGTTCATTCTCGAAAATTACATCTGTGTTCT
CAGAGCGGGGCGTGAGCTTTGAAAAAATCCTTCAGCTGCCAATTAAAGGCCATGATGAGTTAGCTGAAAT
CGTAATTGTCACACATCATACATCAGAAGCTGATTTCAGTGATATCCTGCAAAACCTAAATGATTTGGAA
GTCGTTCAAGAAGTCAAAAGCACATATCGTGTAGAAGGGAACGGTTGGAGCTAATGTGGAAAGGACTTAT
CCATCAATATAAAGAATTTTTACCTGTAACAGATCAAACACCGGCGCTAACTTTACATGAAGGAAACACA
CCTCTTATTCACCTGCCGAAGCTGTCTGAGCAGCTCGGAATTGAGCTTCATGTCAAAACGGAAGGCGTCA
ATCCTACGGGATCATTTAAAGATCGCGGAATGGTTATGGCTGTGGCAAAGGCAAAAGAAGAAGGCAATGA
CACGATTATGTGCGCGTCAACAGGTAACACTTCCGCTGCTGCGGCAGCATATGCAGCCCGTGCTAACATG
AAATGCATTGTCATCATCCCGAACGGAAAAATTGCATTTGGAAAACTCGCTCAAGCTGTCATGTACGGAG
CCGAGATTATCGCAATTGACGGAAACTTTGACGATGCGCTTAAAATTGTCCGTTCCATCTGTGAGAAATC
ACCGATTGCCCTTGTCAACTCAGTCAACCCTTACCGCATTGAAGGCCAAAAAACTGCTGCCTTCGCTAGC
TGAATCATACAGATCTCATAAAAAACTAAAAAAAATATTGAAAATACTGACGAGGTTATATAAGATGCAT
GCAAGGAAAAACTGCTGGAGATGTTTTAGAGCTAGAAATAGCAAGTTAAAATAAGGCTAGTCCGTTATCA
ACTTGAAAAAGTGGCACCGAGTCGGTGCTTTTTTTCCATGGCTACCCAATCAGTACGTTAATTTTGGCTT
TAATGAGTTGTAATTCCTCTGGGGCAACTGTTCCTTTCTTCGTTGCTCCTCTTGCCCGCCAGGCGATACT
TTTTACCTGATCAGCTAACGCTACGCCATCACGTTCCTGACCGGATAAAACAACTTCGAACGGATATCCT
TTTGATTGCGTTGTACAAGGAACACACAGACACATACCTGTTTTGTTGTTGTACATGAAAGGACTCAGGA
CAACAGCTGGACGATGTCCAGCTTGCTCGCTACCTTTTGTCGGGTCAAAATCAACCCAAATCAGATCGCC
CATATCGGGTACGTATCGGCTTACCATACCTGCTTCCTCCTTAGGATCTATGTTGAGTAAAGCGTTTTCA
TTTAAACCTTCAATTGTACGTACTTATATTAAAATTTAACGAAAATTACATTTAATTAGTACGTACAAAT
ATAGAATAATCTTGTTTGCATTTTCTGTCAATGTTTTCTTACAAAGAACGCTGTGATATACTGAAATTTG
TCCGTATACATTTTGGAGGAATGGATATGTTACCAAAATACGCGCAAGTAAAAGAAGAAATCAGTTCTTG
GATTAATCAAGGCAAAATACTGCCCGATCAAAAAATCCCTACCGAAAACGAATTAATGCAGCAATTCGGC
GTCAGCCGGCATACCATCCGCAAAGCGATCGGCGACCTCGTATCACAAGGTCTGCTGTACAGCGTGCAAG
GCGGAGGCACCTTTGTCGCTTCACGCTCTGCTAAGTCAGCGCTGCATTCCAATAAAACGATCGGTGTTTT
GACAACTTACATATCAGACTATATTTTCCCGAGCATCATCAGAGGAATCGAGTCCTATTTAAGCGAGCAG
GGGTATTCTATGCTTTTGACAAGCACAAACAACAACCCGGACAATGAAAGAAGAGGCTTAGAAAACCTGC
TGTCCCAGCATATTGACGGACTCATCGTAGAACCGACAAAAAGCGCCCTTCAAACCCCAAACATCGGCTA
TTATCTGAACTTGGAGAAAAACGGCATTCCTTTTGCGATGATTAACGCGTCATATGCCGAGCTTGCCGCG
CCAAGTTTTACCTTGGATGATGTGAAAGGCGGGATGATGGCGGCGGAGCATTTGCTTTCTCTCGGCCACA
CGCATATGATGGGTATTTTTAAAGCTGATGACACACAAGGCGTGAAACGGATGAACGGATTTATACAGGC
GCACCGGGAGCGTGAGTTGTTTCCTTCTCCGGATATGATCGTGACATTTACAACGGAAGAAAAAGAATCA
AAACTTCTGGAGAAAGTAAAAGCCACACTGGAGAAAAACAGCAAGCACATGCCGACAGCCATTCTTTGTT
ATAACGATGAAATTGCGCTGAAGGTGATTGATATGCTGAGGGAGATGGATCTTAAAGTGCCGGAGGATAT
GTCTATTGTCGGGTACGATGATTCACATTTCGCCCAAATCTCAGAAGTGAAACTAACCTCTGTCAAACAT
CCGAAATCAGTGCTTGGAAAAGCAGCCGCCAAATATGTCATTGACTGCTTAGAGCATAAAAAGCCGAAGC
AAGAGGATGTCATATTTGAGCCTGAGTTGATCATTCGCCAGTCCGCACGAAAACTGAATGAATAAGAATT
CCTGCAGCTGGCGAATGGCGATTTTCGTTCGTGAATACATGTTATAATAACTATAACTAATAACGTAACG
TGACTGGCAAGAGATATTTTTAAAACAATGAATAGGTTTACACTTACTTTAGTTTTATGGAAATGAAAGA
TCATATCATATATAATCTAGAATAAAATTAACTAAAATAATTATTATCTAGATAAAAAATTTAGAAGCCA
ATGAAATCTATAAATAAACTAAATTAAGTTTATTTAATTAACAACTATGGATATAAAATAGGTACTAATC
AAAATAGTGAGGAGGATATATTTGAATACATACGAACAAATTAATAAAGTGAAAAAAATACTTCGGAAAC
ATTTAAAAAATAACCTTATTGGTACTTACATGTTTGGATCAGGAGTTGAGAGTGGACTAAAACCAAATAG
TGATCTTGACTTTTTAGTCGTCGTATCTGAACCATTGACAGATCAAAGTAAAGAAATACTTATACAAAAA
ATTAGACCTATTTCAAAAAAAATAGGAGATAAAAGCAACTTACGATATATTGAATTAACAATTATTATTC
AGCAAGAAATGGTACCGTGGAATCATCCTCCCAAACAAGAATTTATTTATGGAGAATGGTTACAAGAGCT
TTATGAACAAGGATACATTCCTCAGAAGGAATTAAATTCAGATTTAACCATAATGCTTTACCAAGCAAAA
CGAAAAAATAAAAGAATATACGGAAATTATGACTTAGAGGAATTACTACCTGATATTCCATTTTCTGATG
TGAGAAGAGCCATTATGGATTCGTCAGAGGAATTAATAGATAATTATCAGGATGATGAAACCAACTCTAT
ATTAACTTTATGCCGTATGATTTTAACTATGGACACGGGTAAAATCATACCAAAAGATATTGCGGGAAAT
GCAGTGGCTGAATCTTCTCCATTAGAACATAGGGAGAGAATTTTGTTAGCAGTTCGTAGTTATCTTGGAG
AGAATATTGAATGGACTAATGAAAATGTAAATTTAACTATAAACTATTTAAATAACAGATTAAAAAAATT
ATAAAAAAATTGAAAAAATGGTGGAAACACTTTTTTCAATTTTTTTGTTTTATTATTTAATATTTGGGAA
ATATTCATTCTAATTGGTAATCAGATTTTAGAAAACAATAAACCCTTGCATAGGGGGATCTCGACATGGA
TGAGCGATGATGATATCCGTTTAGGCTGGGCGGTGATAGCTTCTCGTTCAGGCAGTACGCCTCTTTTCTT
TTCCAGACCTGAGGGAGGCGGAAATGGTGTGAGGTTGGCGCGCCCTCGAGGCCTTCCGAAAATGCGCGGC
TTTGAAGCTGAGGGTGCGGCGGCAATCGTGCGCAATGAAGTGATTGAAAATCCGGAAACAATAGCGACAG
CCATTCGTATCGGAAACCCGGCAAGCTGGGACAAAGCTGTAAAGGCAGCCGAGGAATCCAATGGGAAAAT
TGACGAAGTCACTGATGATGAAATCCTTCACGCATATCAGCTGATCGCCCGTGTAGAAGGCGTGTTTGCA
GAACCAGGTTCTTGCGCGTCTATCGCAGGAGTGCTGAAACAGGTGAAATCCGGAGAAATTCCGAAAGGCA
GCAAGGTCGTAGCTGTGTTAACAGGAAACGGACTGAAAGATCCGAACACAGCGGTCGACATTTCAGAAAT
CAAGCCTGTCACATTGCCGACTGATGAAGACAGCATCCTTGAATATGTAAAAGGAGCGGCCCGTGTATGA
ACGAAGCCGACATGCTGTTCTCTGTCACTGTTCCCGGAAGCACAGCTAACCTAGGCCCCGGCTTTGATTC
AGTCGGAATGGCGCTCAGCAGATATTTGAAGCTGACCGTCTTTGAAAGCGACAAATGGTCTTTTGAGGCT
GAAACAGAAACAGTCGCCGGAATTACCGGTCAATTGTTGCTACATTGACTTTACCGCTTGCATTTAAGAA
TTTAGGGTCAATTTGTTTTTTGATTTTTTCAGCAGCCGCTGCATCATTTTTAGCAGACATCAAATACAAG
TCTTTAAGGTTCGCATCATCTAAAATAATGTTTTTCGGGTAGCCATTGCCGCCCTCTTTTCCAACTGTCA
ACAATGTCACTTCAAACTGGCTGAGGAAATCTTCTGGAGATGTATTGCTGCCGCCGTTTGCTTTAAAATC
TCCATAATTAAGCGCCATTAGAAACTAGTCGATAACCAGAAGCAATAAAAAATCAAATCGGATTTCACTA
TATAATCTCACTTTATCTAAGATGAATCCGATGGAAGCATCCTGTTTTCTCTCAATTTTTTTATCTAAAA
CCCAGCGTTCGATGCTTCTTTGAGCGAACGATCAAAAATAAGTGCCTTCCCATCAAAAAAATATTCTCAA
CATAAAAAACTTTGTGTAATACTTGTAACGCTACATGGAGATTAACTCAATCTAGAGGGTATTAATAATG
ATCCACAGTAGCGTAAAGCGTTGGGGAAATTCACCGGCGGTGCGGATTCCGGCTACGTTAATGCAGGCGC
TCAATCTGAATATTGATGATGAAGTGAAGATTGACCTGGTGGATGGCAAATTAATTATTGAGCCAGTGCG
TAAAGAGCCCGTATTTACGCTTGCTGAACTGGTCAACGACATCACGCCGGAAAACCTCCACGAGAATATC
GACTGGGGAGAGCCGAAAGATAAGGAAGTCTGGTAAGAGCTCTAAAGCCTGGGGTGCCTAATGAGTGAGC
TAACTCACATTAATTGCGTTGCGCTCACTGCCCGCTTTCCAGTCGGGAAACCTGTCGTGCCAGCTGCATT
AATGAATCGGCCAACGCGCGGGGAGAGGCGGTTTGCGTATTGGGCGCTCTTCCGCTTCCTCGCTCACTGA
CTCGCTGCGCTCGGTCGTTCGGCTGCGGCGAGCGGTATCAGCTCACTCAAAGGCGGTAATACGGTTATCC
ACAGAATCAGGGGATAACGCAGGAAAGAACATGTGAGCAAAAGGCCAGCAAAAGGCCAGGAACCGTAAAA
AGGCCGCGTTGCTGGCGTTTTTCCATAGGCTCCGCCCCCCTGACGAGCATCACAAAAATCGACGCTCAAG
TCAGAGGTGGCGAAACCCGACAGGACTATAAAGATACCAGGCGTTTCCCCCTGGAAGCTCCCTCGTGCGC
TCTCCTGTTCCGACCCTGCCGCTTACCGGATACCTGTCCGCCTTTCTCCCTTCGGGAAGCGTGGCGCTTT
CTCATAGCTCACGCTGTAGGTATCTCAGTTCGGTGTAGGTCGTTCGCTCCAAGCTGGGCTGTGTGCACGA
ACCCCCCGTTCAGCCCGACCGCTGCGCCTTATCCGGTAACTATCGTCTTGAGTCCAACCCGGTAAGACAC
GACTTATCGCCACTGGCAGCAGCCACTGGTAACAGGATTAGCAGAGCGAGGTATGTAGGCGGTGCTACAG
AGTTCTTGAAGTGGTGGCCTAACTACGGCTACACTAGAAGAACAGTATTTGGTATCTGCGCTCTGCTGAA
GCCAGTTACCTTCGGAAAAAGAGTTGGTAGCTCTTGATCCGGCAAACAAACCACCGCTGGTAGCGGTGGT
TTTTTTGTTTGCAAGCAGCAGATTACGCGCAGAAAAAAAGGATCTCAAGAAGATCCTTTGATCTTTTCTA
CGGGGTCTGACGCTCAGTGGAACGAAAACTCACGTTAAGGGATTTTGGTCATGAGATTATCAAAAAGGAT
CTTCACCTAGATCCTTAGCGCTTCTAGGGACCTCTTTAGCTCCTTGGAAGCTGTCAGTAGTATACCTAAT
AATTTATCTACATTCCCTTTAGTAACGTGTAACTTTCCAAATTTACAAAAGCGACTCATAGAATTATTTC
CTCCCGTTAAATAATAGATAACTATTAAAAATAGACAATACTTGCTCATAAGTAACGGTACTTAAATTGT
TTACTTTGGCGTGTTTCATTGCTTGATGAAACTGATTTTTAGTAAACAGTTGACGATATTCTCGATTGAC
CCATTTTGAAACAAAGTACGTATATAGCTTCCAATATTTATCTGGAACATCTGTGGTATGGCGGGTAAGT
TTTATTAAGACACTGTTTACTTTTGGTTTAGGATGAAAGCATTCCGCTGGCAGCTTAAGCAATTGCTGAA
TCGAGACTTGAGTGTGCAAGAGCAACCCTAGTGTTCGGTGAATATCCAAGGTACGCTTGTAGAATCCTTC
TTCAACAATCAGATAGATGTCAGACGCATGGCTTTCAAAAACCACTTTTTTAATAATTTGTGTGCTTAAA
TGGTAAGGAATACTCCCAACAATTTTATACCTCTGTTTGTTAGGGAATTGAAACTGTAGAATATCTTGGT
GAATTAAAGTGACACGAGTATTCAGTTTTAATTTTTCTGACGATAAGTTGAATAGATGACTGTCTAATTC
AATAGACGTTACCTGTTTACTTATTTTAGCCAGTTTCGTCGTTAAATGCCCTTTACCTGTTCCAATTTCG
TAAACGGTATCGGTTTCTTTTAAATTCAATTGTTTTATTATTTGGTTGAGTACTTTTTCACTCGTTAAAA
AGTTTTGAGAATATTTTATATTTTTGTTCATGTAATCACTCCTTCTTAATTACAAATTTTTAGCATCTAA
TTTAACTTCAATTCCTATTATACAAAATTTTAAGATACTGCACTATCAACACACTCTTAAGTTTGCTTCT
AAGTCTTATTTCCATAACTTCTTTTACGTTTCCGCCATTCTTTGCTGTTTCGATTTTTATGATATGGTGC
AAGTCAGCACGAACACGAACCGTCTTATCTCCCATTATATCTTTTTTTGCACTGATTGGTGTATCATTTC
GTTTTTCTTTTTGTGCTAGAGGATCAATTCTTGAAGACGAAAGGGCCTCGTGATACGCCTATTTTTATAG
GTTAATGTCATGA
